>Addgene plasmid #109629 | actc1b-mKate2-rab36 | depositor full sequence | sequence record 206566 | Full Sequence
CCACCTAAATTGTAAGCGTTAATATTTTGTTAAAATTCGCGTTAAATTTTTGTTAAATCAGCTCATTTTT
TAACCAATAGGCCGAAATCGGCAAAATCCCTTATAAATCAAAAGAATAGACCGAGATAGGGT
[37 nt withheld, positions 133-169]
AAAGAACGTGGACTCCAACGTCAAAGG
[32 nt withheld, positions 197-228]
GCTGGCTAAGAACTCATCAGCCTCCCCGGTCCATCTACCCACGTACCAATGCACCAATTGGCCACAATGA
CGGCTACTACATGGTGCCATTCCTTCCTCTTTATAGGAATGGAGACTACCTCCTGTCCAACAAGGCTCTT
GGATACGAGTACGCCTACCTGTTGGACCCAGGTCATTGCACAACACCAGAAATGCCCTCTGATCTGCAAA
AGACGTGAATATCTGTTCAGACACCCATATCCACTCTGTTCCACACAGGTCAGAGGTTTGTCCAGGAGTT
CTTGACAGAGGTGTAAAAAGTACTCAAAAATTTTACTCAAGTGAAAGTACAAGTACTTAGGGAAAATTTT
ACTCAATTAAAAGTAAAAGTATCTGGCTAGAATCTTACTTGAGTAAAAGTAAAAAAGTACTCCATTAAAA
TTGTACTTGAGTATTAAGGAAGTAAAAGTAAAAGCAAGAAAGAAAACTAGAGATTCTTGTTTAAGCTTTT
AATCTCAAAAAACATTAAATGAAATGCATACAAGGTTTTATCCTGCTTTAGAACTGTTTGTATTTAATTA
TCAAACTATAAGACAGACAATCTAATGCCAGTACACGCTACTCAAAGTTGTAAAACCTCAGATTTAACTT
CAGTAGAAGCTGATTCTCAAAATTGTTAGTGTCAAGCCTAGCTCTTTTGGGGCTGAAAAGCAATCCTGCA
GTGCTGAAAAGCCTCTCACAGGCAGCCGATGCGGGAAGAGGTGTATTAGTCTTGATAGAGAGGCTGCAAA
TAGCAGGAAACGTGAGCAGAGACTCCCTGGTGTCTGAAACACAGGCCAGATGGGCCCTCGAGCAGGAAAC
AGCTATGACCATGATTACGCCAAGCTATCAACTTTGTATAGAAAAGTTGGCACGCGCAGATTCCGTGTGG
GCCTGGTAATATCTTACCATTTTAAGCTATTTTAAGATTAGGGAAAAAAATTAAATAAAACTACTTTAAA
ATTACTTTCCTTAAAAAGCAACATATTTATTTAGTTTTTGTTTAACTGGCTCAAGATTGTAATATTTTAC
TTTTACATGTTTTTTTTAAGTACCTAAATGTGTTCAAAAGTAAAGTATGTTATTGTTTTTTTTTTTTTAA
TGTTAGCTAAGCTTTAAATTGTAATATATTACTTTTAAAAGTGACTTTTTAAAAATGTAAATAAAAAAGT
AACTATAAATGTGTAATGCATGTTATTTCTGTGGGTTTTTTAATTTTCATCTCAACTGGGCTTACAATTT
TAACATAATAAAAATCAAATCAAATCAAATCAGGCCCTTATTTGTCACATACACTCTTGTATACTGAAAT
AAACTAAATGTTGAGAAAAATTTAAATACACCAAAATAACGCATACCTTTTTTGTAATTACCTAAGTAAA
ACATTTAGTTCCTTTTTTAAGTGACTCAAGATTGTAATCTATTAATTGTAAAAGATAAAACTAGTGATCA
ATCTGACGTGCTTCTATGCAGCCTGTGAGATTAATTGTGATGTTTAATTATTAAACAATTTAAATGGATC
AAACATTTCACATGTGCTTATTGTGTCCAACAAAACCAGCAGAAGCACTTAAAAATATTGCATGACAACA
TGAGTTTTTAATGTAAATTATATATACTTCCTAAACGAAGTTAATCATATTTTCTAAAATAATAATGTCA
TTGAAATATTTAAATAAATGATAANCTTTAGTTGATTCAACATAAAATTGAAAGCAATAAGGACTTTTTT
TTTTTTACAGCGGTGAAGCAAAAGCNTGNAAATAATCATATAAATATAATAAATAAATAAATAAAATAAT
GGTTCTTGGTGCAAATATGAACACTTTAAATAAATATAGAATAAATATGATCAATAAGTCATAACGACGT
GTTTTATGTTGATTATAATTTAAACATGTTTCTAACGCAAGTTTTAAAAACTGTTTTAAAGTATTATTTT
AAGTTATAAGATCAATTTGACTCAACATTTTGTAGTGAAAATATGTTGTGTAAAATTAATATAATATACA
CTATAAAAATGCAAGGTTCCACACAATTCATTCATGTTGTCCCAACACAAATCGATTAAGTTAACAAATA
TATGTGGATTGAACATAAAAAATTAAGTTGTCCCAATGAAATCTCAAGAATTGTGTTGTTTCAGCTCATT
TTAAATAAGTAGTTTTAACAAGTAAAAAATAACATATTTTTGAGTGTGTATATATATATATTTATATATT
ACAAAATATAATAATATAAAATGTAAAAGATATAAACCATGCTACATATATTTAAGAGCTATTTTGCACA
TTACTTTTTTGCAAGCCATTTGAGTGTTTTTTTACAAATATATATTAGCTAAATATACAATATCTTAAAT
ATACAATTAATCAGACATGCAAAAAATGCATTTAACCTACATAAAAATACATGATCAACATATGTTTTAT
GCTGATTACAACTAAATCAAACGTAATGAAATTAATTTATAAAAGCGATTTAAATATGTCAATATTTTAA
GTTAAAATCACTTGAAACCTACTATAAATGAACTTAAATTTAAAAAATCTCCTTTAATTCCAATGCAGCA
CTGTTGTTTTTTCAGCTGAGGACCCCCGGTGCAGATGGTTGGCCCCCGGCCCGCTATTCTAAGGAAGCCT
TTCTTAATTTTAGGGCGGCGCTGCATGCGCTCAGATCAGATTCACGGGTGGAGAGGGTTATTTTCTCTTT
TTTATTTTTTCTTGCCTGCTCATATTTGGGCCTGTGTGAACCCCAGGCTCCGCCTCGGCCCCCAGGAGCC
GCTCTTATTTAAAGGGGATCCTCGCCTTCAGTCTTCGTCCCAGTGGAAGCATCAGTCTTGTGATAACAAC
TTGGTGAGTCCTACAGACCAGCGCTCGACTCTAGGCTTTAAATGCATTGATTTCTCTGGATTAGCTACCG
GGAGAGTTTTAACTTTGCTTATTAGTCTTGTGCTTGAACTGCTAGGTTTAAAGAGGGTTTTCTCTAATGC
ATGCATGAAGCGACAGCTGAAAACCAGAAATAGAGCGTTTGTCCTCCTGTTAAACTCTAGCCTTTCTTTG
GCATTTGTCAGTCCGAGTCTTCAGCTGCCGGCAGGAGATTGGGTTTCAGTAACACTTGCTGAGCACAAAC
TACACGTGCTTCCTTCAGATTTAATTCATTATTAATCATTCTAGATTTAAATGATCTTCTTACTCATTGC
TGATTATTTTAGCCTTGCGGAGCAGATTAAATGAGCACGTGTTTATTAAGATTGATTTAAATATAATTAA
TATTTCACCACTGTAGTTTTAAAATTGCCTTCTAAGTCATGGTTGATTTTTAATAGGTATCGGCTCTAAT
TAGATTACTATTTTGGTTTTTAAATGTTATTTCTATTTCATTTGTAGGCTCGTTTTTAATGTGATTTTAT
TAGATTCTAGTTTTAAAATCATCTTTTAGCCTTACTGAGCAGACTGAATGAACATGTTTCATTAAGATTA
ACTTCATTATAGTTAATTATTTAATCATTCTAGTGGATTATAAATCAGCTCTATTTAAATTGATTGTCGT
GTTTATTTCTATTTGATTTTTGATTATTTTTTAAGGTCGTTTTTATGTGATTTTTCCCCGATTCTAATTT
TAAACTAATTGTTTGATTTTTATATGATTCGACTCTTTTTAAATGAATTGTTTTGCTTTTTTTATTGAGC
ATATATATATATTATACAATTTCAATCAACAATTGTTGTGCTTTTTAAATGTTGTTTCTATTTCATTTCT
AGGGTCGATTTTATTCGATTCTAGTTTTAAAATCGTGATTTCTAACTCCTAACCTTACTGAGCAGACTGA
ATGAACATGTTTCATCAAGATTAACTTCATTATAGTTAATTATTGAATCGGGCTAGTGGTTTATAAATCA
GCTCTATTATAAATTAATTGTCATCATTATTTCTATTTAATTTTTATTATTTTTTTAGGATTATTTTTAA
GGGATTTTTTTCACGTTCTAGTTTTAAACTCAATGCTCATTACTGCTCACCCTTGCTGAGCAGTCTTTCG
TTAAGATTAAATTAATTAATAACCCATTCTAGTTTTAAAACAGTGTCTTAAGGCATAGCTGATATTTTAC
AAGTTTACTATTTAATATATCTCCATTTCTTTTTTTAGGGTCGATTTCATCTGATTTGATTAATTTTTAT
TATCTTCACTAAGCTTTTTGTTCTAGGTTTTATTCTCAGTATTATTACTGTTATATTTGAACTGAATTTC
TCCTCATAGTTTATTCATTTTATTTATTTATTTTTTGTTTATTCGCTATTTTGTATTTTAGTTTTTAATT
AGAAATTTTATTAGAATCGTTTTGAACTAGTTTTTATGCACTCTAACATTAATATTAAATCATAACTATT
ATTTTTATTATAATTTATTTGTGTTTATCTTTTTGTGTAGCTTTCATGTGTTTTTATTTTAGTTTTATTA
TGTTTGCATTGAATTTTTTGGACTAGTTTATATAACGATATACAGAAAAGCCATGACAACAAATGTTTTT
ATAATACCTATTAAGTATAAGCTAATCAGATTTCCACTATTCTGTTCAAAGTTAACATTATTAGCCATTC
TGATGGATCATTTGACATTTGTCATATGTCTTTATGAACACTGCTCTTTCAGATGCCACTTTTAAAGCTG
TTTTTTACAGTAAATGAACGTTTATTATTATGACATTATTTCCTAAGGCCTCTAGAGTACAGCAGGATGT
GGCGTGTGCATTACTGTGTAATTATGCTGACTGTAAATGTGCATTTATAGACTGTCAGCATGTCTGACTG
TGCGCTGTTGTGATTTGTCCTGCACAGACCAAGGCAAGTTTGTACAAAAAAGCAGGCTGCCACCATGGTG
AGCGAGCTGATTAAGGAGAACATGCACATGAAGCTGTACATGGAGGGCACCGTGAACAACCACCACTTCA
AGTGCACATCCGAGGGCGAAGGCAAGCCCTACGAGGGCACCCAGACCATGAGAATCAAGGCGGTCGAGGG
CGGCCCTCTCCCCTTCGCCTTCGACATCCTGGCTACCAGCTTCATGTACGGCAGCAAAACCTTCATCAAC
CACACCCAGGGCATCCCCGACTTCTTTAAGCAGTCCTTCCCCGAGGGCTTCACATGGGAGAGAGTCACCA
CATACGAAGACGGGGGCGTGCTGACCGCTACCCAGGACACCAGCCTCCAGGACGGCTGCCTCATCTACAA
CGTCAAGATCAGAGGGGTGAACTTCCCATCCAACGGCCCTGTGATGCAGAAGAAAACACTCGGCTGGGAG
GCCTCCACCGAGACCCTGTACCCCGCTGACGGCGGCCTGGAAGGCAGAGCCGACATGGCCCTGAAGCTCG
TGGGCGGGGGCCACCTGATCTGCAACTTGAAGACCACATACAGATCCAAGAAACCCGCTAAGAACCTCAA
GATGCCCGGCGTCTACTATGTGGACAGAAGACTGGAAAGAATCAAGGAGGCCGACAAAGAGACCTACGTC
GAGCAGCACGAGGTGGCTGTGGCCAGATACTGCGACCTCCCTAGCAAACTGGGGCACAGAGACCCAGCTT
TCTTGTACAAAGTGGTGCAGTTCAGTCCACCTGTCAGCAGAGACAGGATCATATCCGCATTTCCAAAGTG
TTATAATCCACAAGCTTGCCTGCAAATGAAGGATGACTGGAATGTAGAAGCCAAGGTGGCTTGCCAAGAT
CGGACGACTCGTCTGCAAGGGTATGACAGGTTTAAGATGTCAAAGGCAGTAGTGGTTGGAGATCTCAATG
TGGGAAAGACATGCTTAATAAACAGGTTCTGTAAAGACGTGTTTGAGAGAGACTATAAGGCTACTATAGG
TGTTGATTTTGAGATCGAGAGATTTGAGATGTCTGGGCTGCCTTTTTCTCTTCAAATATGGGACACCGCT
GGTCAAGAAAAGTTTAAATGCATTGCATCAGCATATTACAGAGGAGCTCAAGTTATTATCACTGTCTTTG
ACATGGCGGATATTAAGACCTTGGAAAACACAAAACAGTGGTTGTTAGAGGCGGTGCGGGAAAATGAACC
AGACTCCTGTTTTGTTTTCTTGGTTGGCACAAAAAGAGACCTCCTGTCTACAGAAGAGTGCCAGAGGACC
GAGAGGGACGCCGTAAAGATTGCAGCAGAAATGAATGCAGAATTCTGGTCAGTGTCCTCAAAAACAGGTG
AAAACGTCCAAGAGTTTTTCTTTCGTGTGGCTGCTCTGGCTTTTGAAGATGCTGTCATGAAGGACCTGGA
GTCTGGGACCACCAGCAGCACTCAGATCGGAGATGGCAGTATTCTCAATGATAAAACACTGGAAGTCACG
CAGGAGAAGCCAAAGAAGAAGAGCTGTTGCTGACAACTTTATTATACATAGTTGATAATTCACTGGCCGT
CGTTTTACGGTACCATCGATGATGATCCAGACATGATAAGATACATTGATGAGTTTGGACAAACCACAAC
TAGAATGCAGTGAAAAAAATGCTTTATTTGTGAAATTTGTGATGCTATTGCTTTATTTGTAACCATTATA
AGCTGCAATAAACAAGTTAACAACAACAATTGCATTCATTTTATGTTTCAGGTTCAGGGGGAGGTGTGGG
AGGTTTTTTAAAGCAAGTAAAACCTCTACAAATGTGGTATGGCTGATTATGATCCTCTAGATCAGATCTG
CGAAGATACGGCCACGGGTGCTCTTGATCCTGTGGCTGATTTTGGACTGTGCTGCTCGCAGCTGCTGATG
AATCACATACTTCCTCCATTTTCTTCCACTGATTGACTGTTATAATTTCCCTAATTTCCAGGTCAAGGTG
CTGTGCATTGTGGTAATAGATGTGACATGACGTCACTTCCAAAGGACCAATGAACATGTCTGACCAATTT
CATATAATGTGAAAACGATTTTCATAGGCAGAATAAATAACATTTAAATTAAACTGGGCATCAGCGCAAT
TCAATTGGTTTGGTAATAGCAAGGGAAAATAGAATGAAGTGATCTCCAAAAAATAAGTACTTTTTGACTG
TAAATAAAATTGTAAGGAGTAAAAAGTACTTTTTTTTCTAAAAAAATGTAATTAAGTAAAAGTAAAAGTA
TTGATTTTTAATTGTACTCAAGTAAAGTAAAAATCCCCAAAAATAATACTTAAGTACAGTAATCAAGTAA
AATTACTCAAGTACTTTACACCTCTGGTTCTTGACCCCCTACCTTCAGCAAGCCCAGCAGATCCACTAGT
TCTAGAGCGGCCGCCACCGCGGTGGAGCTCCAGCTTTTGTTCCCTTTAGTGAGGGTTAATTGCGCGCTTG
GCGTAATCATGGTCATAGCTGTTTCCTGTGTGAAATTGTTATCCGCTCACAATTCCACACAACATACGAG
CCGGAAGCATAAAGTGTAAAGCCTGGGGTGCCTAATGAGTGAGCTAACTCACATTAATTGCGTTGCGCTC
ACTGCCCGCTTTCCAGTCGGGAAACCTGTCGTGCCAGCTGCATTAATGAATCGGCCAACGCGCGGGGAGA
GGCGGTTTGCGTATTGGGCGCTCTTCCGCTTCCTCGCTCACTGACTCGCTGCGCTCGGTCGTTCGGCTGC
GGCGAGCGGTATCAGCTCACTCAAAGGCGGTAATACGGTTATCCACAGAATCAGGGGATAACGCAGGAAA
GAACATGTGAGCAAAAGGCCAGCAAAAGGCCAGGAACCGTAAAAAGGCCGCGTTGCTGGCGTTTTTCCAT
AGGCTCCGCCCCCCTGACGAGCATCACAAAAATCGACGCTCAAGTCAGAGGTGGCGAAACCCGACAGGAC
TATAAAGATACCAGGCGTTTCCCCCTGGAAGCTCCCTCGTGCGCTCTCCTGTTCCGACCCTGCCGCTTAC
CGGATACCTGTCCGCCTTTCTCCCTTCGGGAAGCGTGGCGCTTTCTCATAGCTCACGCTGTAGGTATCTC
AGTTCGGTGTAGGTCGTTCGCTCCAAGCTGGGCTGTGTGCACGAACCCCCCGTTCAGCCCGACCGCTGCG
CCTTATCCGGTAACTATCGTCTTGAGTCCAACCCGGTAAGACACGACTTATCGCCACTGGCAGCAGCCAC
TGGTAACAGGATTAGCAGAGCGAGGTATGTAGGCGGTGCTACAGAGTTCTTGAAGTGGTGGCCTAACTAC
GGCTACACTAGAAGGACAGTATTTGGTATCTGCGCTCTGCTGAAGCCAGTTACCTTCGGAAAAAGAGTTG
GTAGCTCTTGATCCGGCAAACAAACCACCGCTGGTAGCGGTGGTTTTTTTGTTTGCAAGCAGCAGATTAC
GCGCAGAAAAAAAGGATCTCAAGAAGATCCTTTGATCTTTTCTACGGGGTCTGACGCTCAGTGGAACGAA
AACTCACGTTAAGGGATTTTGGTCATGAGATTATCAAAAAGGATCTTCACCTAGATCCTTTTAAATTAAA
AATGAAGTTTTAAATCAATCTAAAGTATATATGAGTAAACTTGGTCTGACAGTTACCAATGCTTAATCAG
TGAGGCACCTATCTCAGCGATCTGTCTATTTCGTTCATCCATAGTTGCCTGACTCCCCGTCGTGTAGATA
ACTACGATACGGGAGGGCTTACCATCTGGCCCCAGTGCTGCAATGATACCGCGAGACCCACGCTCACCGG
CTCCAGATTTATCAGCAATAAACCAGCCAGCCGGAAGGGCCGAGCGCAGAAGTGGTCCTGCAACTTTATC
CGCCTCCATCCAGTCTATTAATTGTTGCCGGGAAGCTAGAGTAAGTAGTTCGCCAGTTAATAGTTTGCGC
AACGTTGTTGCCATTGCTACAGGCATCGTGGTGTCACGCTCGTCGTTTGGTATGGCTTCATTCAGCTCCG
GTTCCCAACGATCAAGGCGAGTTACATGATCCCCCATGTTGTGCAAAAAAGCGGTTAGCTCCTTCGGTCC
TCCGATCGTTGTCAGAAGTAAGTTGGCCGCAGTGTTATCACTCATGGTTATGGCAGCACTGCATAATTCT
CTTACTGTCATGCCATCCGTAAGATGCTTTTCTGTGACTGGTGAGTACTCAACCAAGTCATTCTGAGAAT
AGTGTATGCGGCGACCGAGTTGCTCTTGCCCGGCGTCAATACGGGATAATACCGCGCCACATAGCAGAAC
TTTAAAAGTGCTCATCATTGGAAAACGTTCTTCGGGGCGAAAACTCTCAAGGATCTTACCGCTGTTGAGA
TCCAGTTCGATGTAACCCACTCGTGCACCCAACTGATCTTCAGCATCTTTTACTTTCACCAGCGTTTCTG
GGTGAGCAAAAACAGGAAGGCAAAATGCCGCAAAAAAGGGAATAAGGGCGACACGGAAATGTTGAATACT
CATACTCTTCCTTTTTCAATATTATTGAAGCATTTATCAGGGTTATTGTCTCATGAGCGGATACATATTT
GAATGTATTTAGAAAAATAAACAAATAGGGGTTCCGCGCACATTTCCCCGAAAAGTG
Features (pLannotate 1.2.2; 21 found; start..end, strand, type, name):
      7..228     -  rep_origin     M13 ori (fragment) (sequence partly withheld): M13 bacteriophage origin of replication; arrow indicates direction of (+) strand synthesis
    228..515     +  CDS            tyr (fragment) (sequence partly withheld): TYRO_ORYLA - Also known as tyro. Experimental evidence at transcript level: Swiss-Prot protein existence level 2. This is a copper-containing oxidase that functions in the formation of pigments such as melanins and other polyphenolic compounds. From Oryzias latipes (Japanese rice fish) (Japanese killifish).
   1097..1117    +  protein_bind   attB4: mutant version of attB; core recombination site for the Gateway® BP reaction BP Clonase™
   2025..2041    -  promoter       copia promoter (fragment): strong promoter from the Drosophila transposable element copia (Sinclair et al., 1986)
   5093..5113    +  protein_bind   attB1: mutant version of attB; core recombination site for the Gateway® BP reaction BP Clonase™
   5123..5818    +  CDS            mKate2: mKate2 is a basic (constitutively fluorescent) red fluorescent protein published in 2009, derived from Entacmaea quadricolor. It is reported to be a rapidly-maturing monomer with moderate acid sensitivity.
   5820..5844    -  protein_bind   attB2: mutant version of attB; recombination site for the Gateway® BP reaction BP Clonase™
   5855..6628    +  CDS            Rab36: RAB36_MOUSE - Experimental evidence at protein level: Swiss-Prot protein existence level 1. Protein transport. Probably involved in vesicular traffic (By similarity). From Mus musculus (Mouse).
   6632..6652    -  protein_bind   attB3: mutant version of attB; core recombination site for the Gateway® BP reaction BP Clonase™
   6656..6676    +  CDS            lacZα (fragment): LacZα fragment of β-galactosidase; lacZ fragment
   6692..6826    -  polyA_signal   SV40 poly(A) signal: SV40 polyadenylation signal
   6849..6932    -  CDS            large T antigen (fragment): large T antigen from SV40 (simian virus 40)
   7498..7538    -  misc_feature   MCS (fragment): pBluescript multiple cloning site
   7551..7569    -  promoter       T3 promoter: promoter for bacteriophage T3 RNA polymerase
   7614..7630    -  protein_bind   lac operator: The lac repressor binds to the lac operator to inhibit transcription in E. coli. This inhibition can be relieved by adding lactose or isopropyl-β-D-thiogalactopyranoside (IPTG). lac repressor encoded by lacI
   7638..7668    -  promoter       lac promoter: promoter for the E. coli lac operon
   7683..7704    -  protein_bind   CAP binding site: CAP binding activates transcription in the presence of cAMP. E. coli catabolite activator protein
   7717..7809    -  CDS            lacI (fragment): lac repressor; lacI; The lac repressor binds to the lac operator to inhibit transcription in E. coli. This inhibition can be relieved by adding lactose or isopropyl-β-D-thiogalactopyranoside (IPTG).
   7992..8580    -  rep_origin     ori: high-copy-number ColE1/pMB1/pBR322/pUC origin of replication
   8751..9611    -  CDS            AmpR: β-lactamase; bla; confers resistance to ampicillin, carbenicillin, and related antibiotics
   9612..9716    -  promoter       AmpR promoter: bla
