>Addgene plasmid #109629 | actc1b-mKate2-rab36 | addgene full sequence | sequence record 221234 | Addgene NGS Result
GCAAGTTTGTACAAAAAAGCAGGCTGCCACCATGGTGAGCGAGCTGATTAAGGAGAACATGCACATGAAG
CTGTACATGGAGGGCACCGTGAACAACCACCACTTCAAGTGCACATCCGAGGGCGAAGGCAAGCCCTACG
AGGGCACCCAGACCATGAGAATCAAGGCGGTCGAGGGCGGCCCTCTCCCCTTCGCCTTCGACATCCTGGC
TACCAGCTTCATGTACGGCAGCAAAACCTTCATCAACCACACCCAGGGCATCCCCGACTTCTTTAAGCAG
TCCTTCCCCGAGGGCTTCACATGGGAGAGAGTCACCACATACGAAGACGGGGGCGTGCTGACCGCTACCC
AGGACACCAGCCTCCAGGACGGCTGCCTCATCTACAACGTCAAGATCAGAGGGGTGAACTTCCCATCCAA
CGGCCCTGTGATGCAGAAGAAAACACTCGGCTGGGAGGCCTCCACCGAGACCCTGTACCCCGCTGACGGC
GGCCTGGAAGGCAGAGCCGACATGGCCCTGAAGCTCGTGGGCGGGGGCCACCTGATCTGCAACTTGAAGA
CCACATACAGATCCAAGAAACCCGCTAAGAACCTCAAGATGCCCGGCGTCTACTATGTGGACAGAAGACT
GGAAAGAATCAAGGAGGCCGACAAAGAGACCTACGTCGAGCAGCACGAGGTGGCTGTGGCCAGATACTGC
GACCTCCCTAGCAAACTGGGGCACAGAGACCCAGCTTTCTTGTACAAAGTGGTGCAGTTCAGTCCACCTG
TCAGCAGAGACAGGATCATATCCGCATTTCCAAAGTGTTATAATCCACAAGCTTGCCTGCAAATGAAGGA
TGACTGGAATGTAGAAGCCAAGGTGGCTTGCCAAGATCGGACGACTCGTCTGCAAGGGTATGACAGGTTT
AAGATGTCAAAGGCAGTAGTGGTTGGAGATCTCAATGTGGGAAAGACATGCTTAATAAACAGGTTCTGTA
AAGACGTGTTTGAGAGAGACTATAAGGCTACTATAGGTGTTGATTTTGAGATCGAGAGATTTGAGATGTC
TGGGCTGCCTTTTTCTCTTCAAATATGGGACACCGCTGGTCAAGAAAAGTTTAAATGCATTGCATCAGCA
TATTACAGAGGAGCTCAAGTTATTATCACTGTCTTTGACATGGCGGATATTAAGACCTTGGAAAACACAA
AACAGTGGTTGTTAGAGGCGGTGCGGGAAAATGAACCAGACTCCTGTTTTGTTTTCTTGGTTGGCACAAA
AAGAGACCTCCTGTCTACAGAAGAGTGCCAGAGGACCGAGAGGGACGCCGTAAAGATTGCAGCAGAAATG
AATGCAGAATTCTGGTCAGTGTCCTCAAAAACAGGTGAAAACGTCCAAGAGTTTTTCTTTCGTGTGGCTG
CTCTGGCTTTTGAAGATGCTGTCATGAAGGACCTGGAGTCTGGGACCACCAGCAGCACTCAGATCGGAGA
TGGCAGTATTCTCAATGATAAAACACTGGAAGTCACGCAGGAGAAGCCAAAGAAGAAGAGCTGTTGCTGA
CAACTTTATTATACATAGTTGATAATTCACTGGCCGTCGTTTTACGGTACCATCGATGATGATCCAGACA
TGATAAGATACATTGATGAGTTTGGACAAACCACAACTAGAATGCAGTGAAAAAAATGCTTTATTTGTGA
AATTTGTGATGCTATTGCTTTATTTGTAACCATTATAAGCTGCAATAAACAAGTTAACAACAACAATTGC
ATTCATTTTATGTTTCAGGTTCAGGGGGAGGTGTGGGAGGTTTTTTAAAGCAAGTAAAACCTCTACAAAT
GTGGTATGGCTGATTATGATCCTCTAGATCAGATCTGCGAAGATACGGCCACGGGTGCTCTTGATCCTGT
GGCTGATTTTGGACTGTGCTGCTCGCAGCTGCTGATGAATCACATACTTCCTCCATTTTCTTCCACTGAT
TGACTGTTATAATTTCCCTAATTTCCAGGTCAAGGTGCTGTGCATTGTGGTAATAGATGTGACATGACGT
CACTTCCAAAGGACCAATGAACATGTCTGACCAATTTCATATAATGTGAAAACGATTTTCATAGGCAGAA
TAAATAACATTTAAATTAAACTGGGCATCAGCGCAATTCAATTGGTTTGGTAATAGCAAGGGAAAATAGA
ATGAAGTGATCTCCAAAAAATAAGTACTTTTTGACTGTAAATAAAATTGTAAGGAGTAAAAAGTACTTTT
TTTTCTAAAAAAATGTAATTAAGTAAAAGTAAAAGTATTGATTTTTAATTGTACTCAAGTAAAGTAAAAA
TCCCCAAAAATAATACTTAAGTACAGTAATCAAGTAAAATTACTCAAGTACTTTACACCTCTGGTTCTTG
ACCCCCTACCTTCAGCAAGCCCAGCAGATCCACTAGTTCTAGAGCGGCCGCCACCGCGGTGGAGCTCCAG
CTTTTGTTCCCTTTAGTGAGGGTTAATTGCGCGCTTGGCGTAATCATGGTCATAGCTGTTTCCTGTGTGA
AATTGTTATCCGCTCACAATTCCACACAACATACGAGCCGGAAGCATAAAGTGTAAAGCCTGGGGTGCCT
AATGAGTGAGCTAACTCACATTAATTGCGTTGCGCTCACTGCCCGCTTTCCAGTCGGGAAACCTGTCGTG
CCAGCTGCATTAATGAATCGGCCAACGCGCGGGGAGAGGCGGTTTGCGTATTGGGCGCTCTTCCGCTTCC
TCGCTCACTGACTCGCTGCGCTCGGTCGTTCGGCTGCGGCGAGCGGTATCAGCTCACTCAAAGGCGGTAA
TACGGTTATCCACAGAATCAGGGGATAACGCAGGAAAGAACATGTGAGCAAAAGGCCAGCAAAAGGCCAG
GAACCGTAAAAAGGCCGCGTTGCTGGCGTTTTTCCATAGGCTCCGCCCCCCTGACGAGCATCACAAAAAT
CGACGCTCAAGTCAGAGGTGGCGAAACCCGACAGGACTATAAAGATACCAGGCGTTTCCCCCTGGAAGCT
CCCTCGTGCGCTCTCCTGTTCCGACCCTGCCGCTTACCGGATACCTGTCCGCCTTTCTCCCTTCGGGAAG
CGTGGCGCTTTCTCATAGCTCACGCTGTAGGTATCTCAGTTCGGTGTAGGTCGTTCGCTCCAAGCTGGGC
TGTGTGCACGAACCCCCCGTTCAGCCCGACCGCTGCGCCTTATCCGGTAACTATCGTCTTGAGTCCAACC
CGGTAAGACACGACTTATCGCCACTGGCAGCAGCCACTGGTAACAGGATTAGCAGAGCGAGGTATGTAGG
CGGTGCTACAGAGTTCTTGAAGTGGTGGCCTAACTACGGCTACACTAGAAGAACAGTATTTGGTATCTGC
GCTCTGCTGAAGCCAGTTACCTTCGGAAAAAGAGTTGGTAGCTCTTGATCCGGCAAACAAACCACCGCTG
GTAGCGGTGGTTTTTTTGTTTGCAAGCAGCAGATTACGCGCAGAAAAAAAGGATCTCAAGAAGATCCTTT
GATCTTTTCTACGGGGTCTGACGCTCAGTGGAACGAAAACTCACGTTAAGGCATTTTGGTCATGAGATTA
TCAAAAAGGATCTTCACCTAGATCCTTTTAAATTAAAAATGAAGTTTTAAATCAATCTAAAGTATATATG
AGTAAACTTGGTCTGACAGTTACCAATGCTTAATCAGTGAGGCACCTATCTCAGCGATCTGTCTATTTCG
TTCATCCATAGTTGCCTGACTCCCCGTCGTGTAGATAACTACGATACGGGAGGGCTTACCATCTGGCCCC
AGTGCTGCAATGATACCGCGAGACCCACGCTCACCGGCTCCAGATTTATCAGCAATAAACCAGCCAGCCG
GAAGGGCCGAGCGCAGAAGTGGTCCTGCAACTTTATCCGCCTCCATCCAGTCTATTAATTGTTGCCGGGA
AGCTAGAGTAAGTAGTTCGCCAGTTAATAGTTTGCGCAACGTTGTTGCCATTGCTACAGGCATCGTGGTG
TCACGCTCGTCGTTTGGTATGGCTTCATTCAGCTCCGGTTCCCAACGATCAAGGCGAGTTACATGATCCC
CCATGTTGTGCAAAAAAGCGGTTAGCTCCTTCGGTCCTCCGATCGTTGTCAGAAGTAAGTTGGCCGCAGT
GTTATCACTCATGGTTATGGCAGCACTGCATAATTCTCTTACTGTCATGCCATCCGTAAGATGCTTTTCT
GTGACTGGTGAGTACTCAACCAAGTCATTCTGAGAATAGTGTATGCGGCGACCGAGTTGCTCTTGCCCGG
CGTCAATACGGGATAATACCGCGCCACATAGCAGAACTTTAAAAGTGCTCATCATTGGAAAACGTTCTTC
GGGGCGAAAACTCTCAAGGATCTTACCGCTGTTGAGATCCAGTTCGATGTAACCCACTCGTGCACCCAAC
TGATCTTCAGCATCTTTTACTTTCACCAGCGTTTCTGGGTGAGCAAAAACAGGAAGGCAAAATGCCGCAA
AAAAGGGAATAAGGGCGACACGGAAATGTTGAATACTCATACTCTTCCTTTTTCAATATTATTGAAGCAT
TTATCAGGGTTATTGTCTCATGAGCGGATACATATTTGAATGTATTTAGAAAAATAAACAAATAGGGGTT
CCGCGCACATTTCCCCGAAAAGTGCCACCTAAATTGTAAGCGTTAATATTTTGTTAAAATTCGCGTTAAA
TTTTTGTTAAATCAGCTCATTTTTTAACCAATAGGCCGAAATCGGCAAAATCCCTTATAAATCAAAAGAA
TAGACCGAGATAGGGT
[37 nt withheld, positions 4777-4813]
AAAGAACGTGGACTCCAACGTCAAAGG
[32 nt withheld, positions 4841-4872]
GCTGGCTAAGAACTCATCAGCCTCCCCGGTCCATCTACCCACGTACCAATGCACCAATTGGCCACAATGA
CGGCTACTACATGGTGCCATTCCTTCCTCTTTATAGGAATGGAGACTACCTCCTGTCCAACAATGCTCTT
GGATACGAGTACGCCTACCTGTTGGACCCAGGTCATTGCACAACACCAGAAATGCCCTCTGATCTGCAAA
AGACGTGAATATCTGTTCAGACACCCATATCCACTCTGTTCCACACAGGTCAGAGGTTTGTCCAGGAGTT
CTTGACAGAGGTGTAAAAAGTACTCAAAAATTTTACTCAAGTGAAAGTACAAGTACTTAGGGAAAATTTT
ACTCAATTAAAAGTAAAAGTATCTGGCTAGAATCTTACTTGAGTAAAAGTAAAAAAGTACTCCATTAAAA
TTGTACTTGAGTATTAAGGAAGTAAAAGTAAAAGCAAGAAAGAAAACTAGAGATTCTTGTTTAAGCTTTT
AATCTCAAAAAACATTAAATGAAATGCATACAAGGTTTTATCCTGCTTTAGAACTGTTTGTATTTAATTA
TCAAACTATAAGACAGACAATCTAATGCCAGTACACGCTACTCAAAGTTGTAAAACCTCAGATTTAACTT
CAGTAGAAGCTGATTCTCAAAATTGTTAGTGTCAAGCCTAGCTCTTTTGGGGCTGAAAAGCAATCCTGCA
GTGCTGAAAAGCCTCTCACAGGCAGCCGATGCGGGAAGAGGTGTATTAGTCTTGATAGAGAGGCTGCAAA
TAGCAGGAAACGTGAGCAGAGACTCCCTGGTGTCTGAAACACAGGCCAGATGGGCCCTCGAGCAGGAAAC
AGCTATGACCATGATTACGCCAAGCTATCAACTTTGTATAGAAAAGTTGGCACGCGCAGATTCCGTGTGG
GCCTGGTAATATCTTACCATTTTAAGCTATTTTAAGATTAGGGAAAAAAATTAAATAAAACTACTTTAAA
ATTACTTTCCTTAAAAAGCAACATATTTATTTAGTTTTTGTTTAACTGGCTCAAGATTGTAATATTTTAC
TTTTACATGTTTTTTTAAGTACCTAAATGTGTTCAAAAGTAAAGTATGTTATTGTTTTTTTTTTTTAATG
TTAGCTAAGCTTTAAATTGTAATATATTACTTTTAAAAGTGACTTTTTAAAAATGTAAATAAAAAAGTAA
CTATAAATGTGTAATGCATGTTATTTCTGTGGGTTTTTAATTTTCATCTCAACTGGGCTTACAATTTTAA
CATAATAAAAATCAAATCAAATCAAATCAGGCCCTTATTTGTCACATACACTCTTGTATACTGAAATAAA
CTAAATGTTGAGAAAAATTTAAATACACCAAAATAACGCATACCTTTTTTGTAATTACCTAAGTAAAACA
TTTAGTTCCTTTTTTAAGTGACTCAAGATTGTAATCTATTAATTGTAAAAGATAAAACTAGTGATCAATC
TGACGTGCTTCTATGCAGCCTGTGAGATTAATTGTGATGTTTAATTATTAAACAATTTAAATGGATCAAA
CATTTCACATGTGCTTATTGTGTCCAACAAAACCAGCAGAAGCACTTAAAAATATTGCATGACAACATGA
GTTTTTAATGTAAATTATATATACTTCCTAAACGAAGTTAATCATATTTCTAAAATAATAATGTCATTGA
AATATTTAAATAAATGATAAGCTTTAGTTGATTCAACATAAAATTGAAAGCAATAAGGACTTTTTTTTTT
TACAGCGGTGAAGCAAAAGCATGTAATAATCATATAATATAATAAATAAATAAATAAATAATGGCTCTTG
GTGCAAATATGAACACTTTAAATAAATATAGAATAAATATGATCAATAAGTCATAACGATGTGTTTTATG
TTGATTATAATTTAAACATGTTTCTAACGCAAGTTTTAAAAACTGTTTTAAAGTATTATTTTAAGTTATA
AGATCAATTTGACTCAACATTTTGTAGTGAAAATATGTTGTGTAAAATTAATATAATATACACTATAAAA
ATGCAGGGTTCCACACAATACATTAATGTTGTCCCAACACAAATCGATTAAGTTAACAAATATATGTGGA
TTGAACATAAAAAATTAAGTTGTCCCAATGAAATCTCAAGAATTGTGTTGTTTCAGCTCATTTTAAATAA
GTAGTTTTAACAAGTAAAAAATAACATATTTTTGAGTGTGTATATATATATATTACAAAATATAATAATA
TAAAATGTAAAAGATATAAACCATGCTACATATATTTAAGAGCTATTTTGCACATTACTTTTTTGCAAGC
CATTTTAGTGTTTTTTTTACAAATATATATTAGCTAAATATACAATATCTTAAATATACAATTAATCAGA
CATGCAATTAATGCATTTAACCTACATAAAAATACATGATCAACATATGTTTTATGCTGATTACAACTAA
ATCAAACGTAATGAAATTAATTTATAAAAGCGATTTAAATATGTCAATATTTTAAGTTAAAATCACTTGA
AACCTACTATAAATGAACTTAAATTAAAAAAATCTCCTTTAATTCCAATGCAACAGTGTTGTTTTTTCAG
CTGAGGACCCCCGGTGCAGATGGTTGGCCCCCGGCCCGCTATTCTAAGGAAGCCTTTCTTAATTTTAGGG
CGGCGCTGCATGCGCTCAGATCAGATTCACGGGTGGAGAGGGTTATTTTCTCTTTTTTATTTTTTCTTGC
CTGCTCATATTTGGGCCTGTGTGAACCCCAGGCTCCGCCTCGGCCCCCAGGAGCCGCTCTTATTTAAAGG
GGATCCTCGCCTTCAGTCTTCGTCCCAGTGGAAGCATCAGTCTTGTGATAACAACTTGGTGAGTCCTACA
GACCAGCGCTCGACTCTAGGCTTTAAATGCATTGATTTCTCTGGATTAGCTACCGGGAGAGTTTTAACTT
TGCTTATTAGTCTTGTGCTCGAACTGCTAGGTTTAAAGAGTGTTTTCTCTAATGCATGCATGAAGCGACA
GCTGAAAACCAGAAATAGAGCGTTTGTCCTCCTGTTAAACTCTAGCCTTTCTTTGGCATTTGTCAGTCCG
AGTCTTCAGCTGCCGGCAGGAGATTGGGTTTCAGTAACACTTGCTGAGCACAAACTACACGTGCTTTCTT
CAGATTTAATTCATTATTAATCATTCTAGATTTAAATGATGTTCTTACTCATTGCTGATTATTTTAGCCT
TGCGGAGCAGATTAAATGAGCACGTGTTTCATTAAGATTGATTTAAATATAATTAATATTTCACCACTGT
AGTTTTAAAATTGCCTTCTAAGTCATGGTTGATTTTTAATAGGTATCGGCTCTAATTAGATTACTATTTT
GGTTTTTAAATGTTATTTCTATTTCATTTGTAGGCTCGTTTTTAATGTGATTTTATTAGATTCTAGTTTT
AAAATCATCTCTTAGCCTTAATGAGCAGACTGAATGAACATGTTTCATTAAGATTAACTTCATTATAATG
AATTATTTAATCATTCTAGTGGGTTATAAATCAGCTCTATTTAAATTAATTGTCGTGTTTATTTCTATTT
AATTTTTGATTATTTTTTCAGGGTCGTTTTTATGTGATTTTTTCCCGTTTCTAATTTTAAACTAATTGTT
TGATTTTTATATGATTCGACTCTTTTTAAATGAATTGTTTTGCTTTTTTTATTGAGCATATATATATTAT
ACAATTTCAATCAACAATTGTTGTGCTTTTTAAATGTTGTTTCTATTTCATTTCTAGGGTCGATTTTATT
CGATTCTAGTTTTAAAATCGTGATTTTTAACTTCTAACCTTACTGAGCAGACTGAATGAACATGTTTCAT
CAAGATTAACTTCATTATAGTTAATTATTGAATCGTGCTAGTGGTTTATAAATCAGCTCTATTTAAATTA
ATCATCATCATTATTTCTATTTAATTTTTATTATTTCTTTAGGATTATTTTTATGTGATTTTTTTCACGT
TCTAGTTTTAAACTCAATGCTCATTACTGCTCACCCTTGCTGAGCAGTCTTTCGTTAAGATTAAATTAAT
TAATAACCATTCTAGTTTTAAAACAGTGTCTTAAGGCATAGCTGATATTTTACAAGTTTACTATTTAATA
TATCTCCTTTCTTTTTTTAGGGTCGATTTCATCTGATTTGATTAATTTTTATTATCTTCACTAAGCTTTT
TGTTCTAGGTTTTATTCTCAGTATTATTACTGTTATATTTGAACTGAATTTCTCCTCATAGTTTATTCAT
TTTATTTATTTATTTTTTGTTTATTCGCTATTTTGTATTTTAGTTTTTAATTAGAAATTTTATTAGAATC
GTTTTGAACTAGTTTTTATGCACTCTAACATTAATATTAAATCATAACTATTATTTTTATTATAATTTAT
TTGTGTTTATCTTTTTGTGTAGCTTTCATGTGTTTTTATTTTAGTTTTATTATGTTTGCATTGAATTTTT
TGGACTAGTTTATATAACGATATACAGAAAAGCCATGACAACAAATGTTTTTATAATACCTATTAAGTAT
AAGCTAATCAGATTTCCACTATTCTGTTCAAAGTTAACATTATTAGCCATTCTGATGGATCATTTGACAT
TTGTCATATGTCTTTATGAACACTGCTCTTTCAGATGCCACTTTTAAAGCTGTTTTTTACAGTAAATGAA
CGTTTATTATTATGACATTATTTCCTAAGGCCTCTAGAGTACAGCAGGATGTGGCGTGTGCATTACCGTG
TAATTATGCTGACTGTAAATGTGCATTTATAGACTGTCAGCATGTCTGACTGTGCGCTGTTGTGATTGGT
CCTGCACAGACCAAG
Features (pLannotate 1.2.2; 21 found; start..end, strand, type, name):
      2..22      +  protein_bind   attB1: mutant version of attB; core recombination site for the Gateway® BP reaction BP Clonase™
     32..727     +  CDS            mKate2: mKate2 is a basic (constitutively fluorescent) red fluorescent protein published in 2009, derived from Entacmaea quadricolor. It is reported to be a rapidly-maturing monomer with moderate acid sensitivity.
    729..753     -  protein_bind   attB2: mutant version of attB; recombination site for the Gateway® BP reaction BP Clonase™
    764..1537    +  CDS            Rab36: RAB36_MOUSE - Experimental evidence at protein level: Swiss-Prot protein existence level 1. Protein transport. Probably involved in vesicular traffic (By similarity). From Mus musculus (Mouse).
   1541..1561    -  protein_bind   attB3: mutant version of attB; core recombination site for the Gateway® BP reaction BP Clonase™
   1565..1585    +  CDS            lacZα (fragment): LacZα fragment of β-galactosidase; lacZ fragment
   1601..1735    -  polyA_signal   SV40 poly(A) signal: SV40 polyadenylation signal
   1758..1841    -  CDS            large T antigen (fragment): large T antigen from SV40 (simian virus 40)
   2407..2447    -  misc_feature   MCS (fragment): pBluescript multiple cloning site
   2460..2478    -  promoter       T3 promoter: promoter for bacteriophage T3 RNA polymerase
   2523..2539    -  protein_bind   lac operator: The lac repressor binds to the lac operator to inhibit transcription in E. coli. This inhibition can be relieved by adding lactose or isopropyl-β-D-thiogalactopyranoside (IPTG). lac repressor encoded by lacI
   2547..2577    -  promoter       lac promoter: promoter for the E. coli lac operon
   2592..2613    -  protein_bind   CAP binding site: CAP binding activates transcription in the presence of cAMP. E. coli catabolite activator protein
   2626..2718    -  CDS            lacI (fragment): lac repressor; lacI; The lac repressor binds to the lac operator to inhibit transcription in E. coli. This inhibition can be relieved by adding lactose or isopropyl-β-D-thiogalactopyranoside (IPTG).
   2901..3489    -  rep_origin     ori: high-copy-number ColE1/pMB1/pBR322/pUC origin of replication
   3660..4520    -  CDS            AmpR: β-lactamase; bla; confers resistance to ampicillin, carbenicillin, and related antibiotics
   4521..4625    -  promoter       AmpR promoter: bla
   4651..4872    -  rep_origin     M13 ori (fragment) (sequence partly withheld): M13 bacteriophage origin of replication; arrow indicates direction of (+) strand synthesis
   4872..5159    +  CDS            tyr (fragment) (sequence partly withheld): TYRO_ORYLA - Also known as tyro. Experimental evidence at transcript level: Swiss-Prot protein existence level 2. This is a copper-containing oxidase that functions in the formation of pigments such as melanins and other polyphenolic compounds. From Oryzias latipes (Japanese rice fish) (Japanese killifish).
   5741..5761    +  protein_bind   attB4: mutant version of attB; core recombination site for the Gateway® BP reaction BP Clonase™
   6662..6678    -  promoter       copia promoter (fragment): strong promoter from the Drosophila transposable element copia (Sinclair et al., 1986)
