[The description below was written by a language model from this plasmid's Addgene catalogue record and pLannotate feature annotations shown in this document.]
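Description:
actc1b-mKate2-rab36 is a zebrafish expression plasmid assembled by multisite Gateway cloning, designed to produce a red fluorescent mKate2–Rab36 fusion specifically in muscle. It is maintained in E. coli as a high-copy plasmid through a ColE1/pUC-type origin and selected with ampicillin via the AmpR (β-lactamase) cassette. The catalogue lists pDONR p2R-p3 as the backbone, which is the donor vector from which the rab36 entry clone would have been made. The sequenced plasmid of about 9.7 kb instead carries attB4, attB1, attB2 and attB3 sites, ampicillin resistance and pBluescript-derived remnants (lac promoter/operator, T3 promoter, MCS fragment, partial M13 origin). These features are what a final recombined expression clone in a destination vector would show, not a donor plasmid.

The payload follows the usual three-part layout. The roughly 4 kb segment between attB4 and attB1 is essentially unannotated and presumably holds the actc1b muscle promoter named in the title, although the feature table does not label it. The short copia promoter hit there is probably a spurious match. The mKate2 coding sequence lies between attB1 and attB2. Zebrafish rab36, annotated by homology to mouse Rab36, lies between attB2 and attB3, so the fluorescent protein is at the N-terminus of the small GTPase with the attB2 site in the linker. An SV40 polyadenylation signal follows the cassette. A medaka tyrosinase-like fragment is annotated upstream of attB4; the record does not explain it, and no transposon arms are annotated. The depositor and sequencing-derived records show the same feature order and differ only slightly in length. The construct was used for live imaging of Rab36 localisation in zebrafish muscle, as part of an in vivo cell-biological screen into T-tubule formation.
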