Addgene plasmid #109629: actc1b-mKate2-rab36
Purpose: Muscle specific zebrafish expression of mKate2 fused to rab36
Depositing lab: Rob Parton. Depositing organization: University of Queensland, Institute for Molecular Bioscience. Publication: In vivo cell biological screening identifies an endocytic capture mechanism for T-tubule formation. Hall TE, Martel N, Ariotti N, Xiong Z, Lo HP, Ferguson C, Rae J, Lim YW, Parton RG. Nat Commun. 2020 Jul 24;11(1):3711. doi: 10.1038/s41467-020-17486-w. PubMed 32709891.
Backbone
  Vector backbone: pDONR p2R-p3
  Vector type: Zebrafish plasmids
Growth in bacteria
  Bacterial resistance: Ampicillin, 100 μg/mL
  Growth temperature: 37°C
  Growth strain: DH5alpha
  Copy number: High Copy
Gene/Insert
  Gene/Insert name: rab36
  Species: D. rerio (zebrafish)
  Entrez Gene: rab36 (a.k.a. zgc:158229)
  Tag / fusion protein: mKate2 (N terminal on insert)
  Cloning method: Gateway Cloning
Terms and licenses: Academic/Nonprofit Terms; Industry Terms: Not Available to Industry
How to cite: actc1b-mKate2-rab36 was a gift from Rob Parton (Addgene plasmid # 109629 ; http://n2t.net/addgene:109629 ; RRID:Addgene_109629)
